LOCUS       Exported 8313 bp ds-DNA circular SYN 12-MAY-2021
DEFINITION  sgRNA1-2XPP7.
ACCESSION   .
VERSION     .
KEYWORDS    pLH-sgRNA1-2XPP7
SOURCE      synthetic DNA construct
  ORGANISM  synthetic DNA construct
REFERENCE   1 (bases 1 to 8313)
  AUTHORS   Ma H, Tu LC, Naseri A, Huisman M, Zhang S, Grunwald D, Pederson T
  TITLE     Multiplexed labeling of genomic loci with dCas9 and engineered
            sgRNAs using CRISPRainbow.
  JOURNAL   Nat Biotechnol. 2016 Apr 18. doi: 10.1038/nbt.3526.
  PUBMED    27088723
REFERENCE   2 (bases 1 to 8313)
  AUTHORS   .
  TITLE     Direct Submission
  JOURNAL   Exported May 12, 2021 from SnapGene Server 1.1.58
            http://www.snapgene.com
FEATURES             Location/Qualifiers
     source          1..8313
                     /organism="synthetic DNA construct"
                     /mol_type="other DNA"
     promoter        230..470
                     /label=U6 promoter
                     /note="RNA polymerase III promoter for human U6 snRNA"
     primer_bind     230..250
                     /label=hU6-F
                     /note="Human U6 promoter, forward primer"
     primer_bind     401..420
                     /label=LKO.1 5'
                     /note="Human U6 promoter, forward primer"
     CDS             819..1124
                     /codon_start=1
                     /gene="ccdB"
                     /product="CcdB, a bacterial toxin that poisons DNA gyrase"
                     /label=ccdB
                     /note="Plasmids containing the ccdB gene cannot be
                     propagated in standard E. coli strains."
                     /translation="MQFKVYTYKRESRYRLFVDVQSDIIDTPGRRMVIPLASARLLSDK
                     VSRELYPVVHIGDESWRMMTTDMASVPVSVIGEEVADLSHRENDIKNAINLMFWGI"
     primer_bind     1003..1022
                     /label=ccdB-fwd
                     /note="ccdB gene, forward primer"
     misc_feature    1315..1432
                     /label=cPPT/CTS
                     /note="central polypurine tract and central termination
                     sequence of HIV-1"
     promoter        1481..1991
                     /label=hPGK promoter
                     /note="human phosphoglycerate kinase 1 promoter"
     primer_bind     1910..1928
                     /label=hPGK-F
                     /note="Human PGK promoter, forward primer"
     CDS             2081..3106
                     /codon_start=1
                     /gene="aph(4)-Ia"
                     /product="aminoglycoside phosphotransferase from E. coli"
                     /label=HygR
                     /note="confers resistance to hygromycin"
                     /translation="MKKPELTATSVEKFLIEKFDSVSDLMQLSEGEESRAFSFDVGGRG
                     YVLRVNSCADGFYKDRYVYRHFASAALPIPEVLDIGEFSESLTYCISRRAQGVTLQDLP
                     ETELPAVLQPVAEAMDAIAAADLSQTSGFGPFGPQGIGQYTTWRDFICAIADPHVYHWQ
                     TVMDDTVSASVAQALDELMLWAEDCPEVRHLVHADFGSNNVLTDNGRITAVIDWSEAMF
                     GDSQYEVANIFFWRPWLACMEQQTRYFERRHPELAGSPRLRAYMLRIGLDQLYQSLVDG
                     NFDDAAWAQGRCDAIVRSGAGTVGRTQIARRSAAVWTDGCVEVLADSGNRRPSTRPRAK
                     E"
     primer_bind     complement(3130..3146)
                     /label=KS primer
                     /note="common sequencing primer, one of multiple similar
                     variants"
     primer_bind     complement(3131..3147)
                     /label=pBluescriptKS
                     /note="For pBluescript vector"
     LTR             3229..3462
                     /label=3' LTR (Delta-U3)
                     /note="self-inactivating 3' long terminal repeat (LTR) from
                     HIV-1"
     polyA_signal    3534..3655
                     /label=SV40 poly(A) signal
                     /note="SV40 polyadenylation signal"
     primer_bind     complement(3571..3590)
                     /label=SV40pA-R
                     /note="SV40 polyA, reverse primer"
     primer_bind     3625..3644
                     /label=EBV-rev
                     /note="SV40 polyA terminator, reverse primer"
     rep_origin      3695..3830
                     /label=SV40 ori
                     /note="SV40 origin of replication"
     primer_bind     3757..3776
                     /label=SV40pro-F
                     /note="SV40 promoter/origin, forward primer"
     primer_bind     complement(3850..3869)
                     /label=T7
                     /note="T7 promoter, forward primer"
     promoter        complement(3851..3869)
                     /label=T7 promoter
                     /note="promoter for bacteriophage T7 RNA polymerase"
     primer_bind     complement(3879..3896)
                     /label=M13 Forward
                     /note="In lacZ gene. Also called M13-F20 or M13 (-21)
                     Forward"
     primer_bind     complement(3879..3895)
                     /label=M13 fwd
                     /note="common sequencing primer, one of multiple similar
                     variants"
     primer_bind     complement(3888..3910)
                     /label=M13/pUC Forward
                     /note="In lacZ gene"
     rep_origin      4037..4492
                     /direction=RIGHT
                     /label=f1 ori
                     /note="f1 bacteriophage origin of replication; arrow
                     indicates direction of (+) strand synthesis"
     primer_bind     complement(4124..4143)
                     /label=F1ori-R
                     /note="F1 origin, reverse primer"
     primer_bind     4334..4355
                     /label=F1ori-F
                     /note="F1 origin, forward primer"
     promoter        4518..4622
                     /gene="bla"
                     /label=AmpR promoter
     CDS             4623..5483
                     /codon_start=1
                     /gene="bla"
                     /product="beta-lactamase"
                     /label=AmpR
                     /note="confers resistance to ampicillin, carbenicillin, and
                     related antibiotics"
                     /translation="MSIQHFRVALIPFFAAFCLPVFAHPETLVKVKDAEDQLGARVGYI
                     ELDLNSGKILESFRPEERFPMMSTFKVLLCGAVLSRIDAGQEQLGRRIHYSQNDLVEYS
                     PVTEKHLTDGMTVRELCSAAITMSDNTAANLLLTTIGGPKELTAFLHNMGDHVTRLDRW
                     EPELNEAIPNDERDTTMPVAMATTLRKLLTGELLTLASRQQLIDWMEADKVAGPLLRSA
                     LPAGWFIADKSGAGERGSRGIIAALGPDGKPSRIVVIYTTGSQATMDERNRQIAEIGAS
                     LIKHW"
     primer_bind     complement(4841..4860)
                     /label=Amp-R
                     /note="Ampicillin resistance gene, reverse primer"
     rep_origin      5654..6242
                     /direction=RIGHT
                     /label=ori
                     /note="high-copy-number ColE1/pMB1/pBR322/pUC origin of
                     replication"
     primer_bind     6143..6162
                     /label=pBR322ori-F
                     /note="pBR322 origin, forward primer"
     primer_bind     6396..6413
                     /label=L4440
                     /note="L4440 vector, forward primer"
     protein_bind    6530..6551
                     /label=CAP binding site
                     /bound_moiety="E. coli catabolite activator protein"
                     /note="CAP binding activates transcription in the presence
                     of cAMP."
     promoter        6566..6596
                     /label=lac promoter
                     /note="promoter for the E. coli lac operon"
     protein_bind    6604..6620
                     /label=lac operator
                     /bound_moiety="lac repressor encoded by lacI"
                     /note="The lac repressor binds to the lac operator to
                     inhibit transcription in E. coli. This inhibition can be
                     relieved by adding lactose or
                     isopropyl-beta-D-thiogalactopyranoside (IPTG)."
     primer_bind     6609..6631
                     /label=M13/pUC Reverse
                     /note="In lacZ gene"
     primer_bind     6628..6644
                     /label=M13 rev
                     /note="common sequencing primer, one of multiple similar
                     variants"
     primer_bind     6628..6644
                     /label=M13 Reverse
                     /note="In lacZ gene. Also called M13-rev"
     primer_bind     6663..6683
                     /label=T3
                     /note="T3 promoter, forward primer"
     promoter        6665..6683
                     /label=T3 promoter
                     /note="promoter for bacteriophage T3 RNA polymerase"
     promoter        6711..6937
                     /label=RSV promoter
                     /note="Rous sarcoma virus enhancer/promoter"
     LTR             6938..7118
                     /label=5' LTR (truncated)
                     /note="truncated 5' long terminal repeat (LTR) from HIV-1"
     misc_feature    7165..7290
                     /label=HIV-1 Psi
                     /note="packaging signal of human immunodeficiency virus
                     type 1"
     misc_feature    7783..8016
                     /label=RRE
                     /note="The Rev response element (RRE) of HIV-1 allows for
                     Rev-dependent mRNA export from the nucleus to the
                     cytoplasm."
     CDS             8201..8245
                     /codon_start=1
                     /product="antigenic peptide corresponding to amino acids
                     655 to 669 of the HIV envelope protein gp41 (Lutje Hulsik
                     et al., 2013)"
                     /label=gp41 peptide
                     /note="recognized by the 2H10 single-chain llama nanobody"
                     /translation="KNEQELLELDKWASL"
ORIGIN
        1 ggtaggttta agaatagttt ttgctgtact ttctatagtg aatagagtta ggcagggata
       61 ttcaccatta tcgtttcaga cccacctccc aaccccgagg ggacccgaca ggcccgaagg
      121 aatagaagaa gaaggtggag agagagacag agacagatcc attcgattag tgaacggatc
      181 tcgacggtat cgatcacgag actagcctcg agcggccgcc cccttcaccg agggcctatt
      241 tcccatgatt ccttcatatt tgcatatacg atacaaggct gttagagaga taattggaat
      301 taatttgact gtaaacacaa agatattagt acaaaatacg tgacgtagaa agtaataatt
      361 tcttgggtag tttgcagttt taaaattatg ttttaaaatg gactatcata tgcttaccgt
      421 aacttgaaag tatttcgatt tcttggcttt atatatcttg tggaaaggac gaaacaccgg
      481 tgtcttcgag gcttactaaa agccagataa cagtatgcgt atttgcgcgc tgatttttgc
      541 ggtataagaa tatatactga tatgtatacc cgaagtatgt caaaaagagg tgtgctatga
      601 agcagcgtat tacagtgaca gttgacagcg acagctatca gttgctcaag gcatatatga
      661 tgtcaatatc tccggtctgg taagcacaac catgcagaat gaagcccgtc gtctgcgtgc
      721 cgaacgctgg aaagcggaaa atcaggaagg gatggctgag gtcgcccggt ttattgaaat
      781 gaacggctct tttgctgacg agaacaggga ctggtgaaat gcagtttaag gtttacacct
      841 ataaaagaga gagccgttat cgtctgtttg tggatgtaca gagtgatatt attgacacgc
      901 ccgggcgacg gatggtgatc cccctggcca gtgcacgtct gctgtcagat aaagtctccc
      961 gtgaacttta cccggtggtg catatcgggg atgaaagctg gcgcatgatg accaccgata
     1021 tggccagtgt gccggtctcc gttatcgggg aagaagtggc tgatctcagc caccgcgaaa
     1081 atgacatcaa aaacgccatt aacctgatgt tctggggaat ataaaccctg caggacgaag
     1141 acccgtttga gagctaccgg agcagacgat atggcgtcgc tccggtagca agttcaaata
     1201 aggctagtcc gttatcaact tggagcagac gatatggcgt cgctccaagt ggcaccgagt
     1261 cggtgctttt tttgaattct cgacctcgag acaaatggca gtattcatcc acaattttaa
     1321 aagaaaaggg gggattgggg ggtacagtgc aggggaaaga atagtagaca taatagcaac
     1381 agacatacaa actaaagaat tacaaaaaca aattacaaaa attcaaaatt ttcgggttta
     1441 ttacagggac agcagagatc cactttggcc gcggctcgag ggggttgggg ttgcgccttt
     1501 tccaaggcag ccctgggttt gcgcagggac gcggctgctc tgggcgtggt tccgggaaac
     1561 gcagcggcgc cgaccctggg tctcgcacat tcttcacgtc cgttcgcagc gtcacccgga
     1621 tcttcgccgc tacccttgtg ggccccccgg cgacgcttcc tgctccgccc ctaagtcggg
     1681 aaggttcctt gcggttcgcg gcgtgccgga cgtgacaaac ggaagccgca cgtctcacta
     1741 gtaccctcgc agacggacag cgccagggag caatggcagc gcgccgaccg cgatgggctg
     1801 tggccaatag cggctgctca gcagggcgcg ccgagagcag cggccgggaa ggggcggtgc
     1861 gggaggcggg gtgtggggcg gtagtgtggg ccctgttcct gcccgcgcgg tgttccgcat
     1921 tctgcaagcc tccggagcgc acgtcggcag tcggctccct cgttgaccga atcaccgacc
     1981 tctctcccca gggggatcca ccggatcaag cttgccagct ggggcgccct ctggtaaggt
     2041 tgggaagccc tgcagatctg atcccggggg gcaatgagat atgaaaaagc ctgaactcac
     2101 cgcgacgtct gtcgagaagt ttctgatcga aaagttcgac agcgtctccg acctgatgca
     2161 gctctcggag ggcgaagaat ctcgtgcttt cagcttcgat gtaggagggc gtggatatgt
     2221 cctgcgggta aatagctgcg ccgatggttt ctacaaagat cgttatgttt atcggcactt
     2281 tgcatcggcc gcgctcccga ttccggaagt gcttgacatt ggggaattta gcgagagcct
     2341 gacctattgc atctcccgcc gtgcacaggg tgtcacgttg caagatctgc ctgaaaccga
     2401 actgcccgct gttctgcagc cggtcgcgga ggccatggat gcgatcgctg cggccgatct
     2461 tagccagacg agcgggttcg gcccattcgg accgcaagga atcggtcaat acactacatg
     2521 gcgtgatttc atatgcgcga ttgctgatcc ccatgtgtat cactggcaaa ctgtgatgga
     2581 cgacaccgtc agtgcgtccg tcgcgcaggc tctcgatgag ctgatgcttt gggccgagga
     2641 ctgccccgaa gtccggcacc tcgtgcacgc ggatttcggc tccaacaatg tcctgacgga
     2701 caatggccgc ataacagcgg tcattgactg gagcgaggcg atgttcgggg attcccaata
     2761 cgaggtcgcc aacatcttct tctggaggcc gtggttggct tgtatggagc agcagacgcg
     2821 ctacttcgag cggaggcatc cggagcttgc aggatcgccg cggctccggg cgtatatgct
     2881 ccgcattggt cttgaccaac tctatcagag cttggttgac ggcaatttcg atgatgcagc
     2941 ttgggcgcag ggtcgatgcg acgcaatcgt ccgatccgga gccgggactg tcgggcgtac
     3001 acaaatcgcc cgcagaagcg cggccgtctg gaccgatggc tgtgtagaag tactcgccga
     3061 tagtggaaac cgacgcccca gcactcgtcc gagggcaaag gaatagagta gatgccgacc
     3121 gggatctatc gataccgtcg acctcgaggg ggggcccggt acctttaaga ccaatgactt
     3181 acaaggcagc tgtagatctt agccactttt taaaagaaaa ggggggactg gaagggctaa
     3241 ttcactccca acgaagaaaa gatctgcttt ttgcttgtac tgggtctctc tggttagacc
     3301 agatctgagc ctgggagctc tctggctaac tagggaaccc actgcttaag cctcaataaa
     3361 gcttgccttg agtgcttcaa gtagtgtgtg cccgtctgtt gtgtgactct ggtaactaga
     3421 gatccctcag acccttttag tcagtgtgga aaatctctag cagtagtagt tcatgtcatc
     3481 ttattattca gtatttataa cttgcaaaga aatgaatatc agagagtgag aggaacttgt
     3541 ttattgcagc ttataatggt tacaaataaa gcaatagcat cacaaatttc acaaataaag
     3601 catttttttc actgcattct agttgtggtt tgtccaaact catcaatgta tcttatcatg
     3661 tctggctcta gctatcccgc ccctaactcc gcccatcccg cccctaactc cgcccagttc
     3721 cgcccattct ccgccccatg gctgactaat tttttttatt tatgcagagg ccgaggccgc
     3781 ctcggcctct gagctattcc agaagtagtg aggaggcttt tttggaggcc tagggacgta
     3841 cccaattcgc cctatagtga gtcgtattac gcgcgctcac tggccgtcgt tttacaacgt
     3901 cgtgactggg aaaaccctgg cgttacccaa cttaatcgcc ttgcagcaca tccccctttc
     3961 gccagctggc gtaatagcga agaggcccgc accgatcgcc cttcccaaca gttgcgcagc
     4021 ctgaatggcg aatgggnnnn nnnnnnnnnn nnnnnnnnnn nnnnnnnnnn nnnnnnnnnn
     4081 nnnnnnnnnn nnnnnnnnnn nnnnnnnnnn nnnnnnnnnn nnnnnnnnnn nnnnnnnnnn
     4141 nnnnnnnnnn nnnnnnnnnn cnnnnnnnnn nnnnnnnnnn nnnnnnnnnn nnnnnnnnnn
     4201 nnnnnnnnnn nnnnnnnnnn nnnnnnnnnn nnnnnnnnnn nnnnnnnnnn nnannnnnnn
     4261 nnnnnnnnnn nnnnnnnnnn nnnnnnnnnn nnnnnnnnnn nncctttgac gttggagtcc
     4321 acgttcttta atagtggact cttgttccaa actggaacaa cactcaaccc tatctcggtc
     4381 tattcttttg atttataagg gattttgccg atttcggcct attggttaaa aaatgagctg
     4441 atttaacaaa aatttaacgc gaattttaac aaaatattaa cgcttacaat ttaggtggca
     4501 cttttcgggg aaatgtgcgc ggaaccccta tttgtttatt tttctaaata cattcaaata
     4561 tgtatccgct catgagacaa taaccctgat aaatgcttca ataatattga aaaaggaaga
     4621 gtatgagtat tcaacatttc cgtgtcgccc ttattccctt ttttgcggca ttttgccttc
     4681 ctgtttttgc tcacccagaa acgctggtga aagtaaaaga tgctgaagat cagttgggtg
     4741 cacgagtggg ttacatcgaa ctggatctca acagcggtaa gatccttgag agttttcgcc
     4801 ccgaagaacg ttttccaatg atgagcactt ttaaagttct gctatgtggc gcggtattat
     4861 cccgtattga cgccgggcaa gagcaactcg gtcgccgcat acactattct cagaatgact
     4921 tggttgagta ctcaccagtc acagaaaagc atcttacgga tggcatgaca gtaagagaat
     4981 tatgcagtgc tgccataacc atgagtgata acactgcggc caacttactt ctgacaacga
     5041 tcggaggacc gaaggagcta accgcttttt tgcacaacat gggggatcat gtaactcgcc
     5101 ttgatcgttg ggaaccggag ctgaatgaag ccataccaaa cgacgagcgt gacaccacga
     5161 tgcctgtagc aatggcaaca acgttgcgca aactattaac tggcgaacta cttactctag
     5221 cttcccggca acaattaata gactggatgg aggcggataa agttgcagga ccacttctgc
     5281 gctcggccct tccggctggc tggtttattg ctgataaatc tggagccggt gagcgtgggt
     5341 ctcgcggtat cattgcagca ctggggccag atggtaagcc ctcccgtatc gtagttatct
     5401 acacgacggg gagtcaggca actatggatg aacgaaatag acagatcgct gagataggtg
     5461 cctcactgat taagcattgg taactgtcag accaagttta ctcatatata ctttagattg
     5521 atttaaaact tcatttttaa tttaaaagga tctaggtgaa gatccttttt gataatctca
     5581 tgaccaaaat cccttaacgt gagttttcgt tccactgagc gtcagacccc gtagaaaaga
     5641 tcaaaggatc ttcttgagat cctttttttc tgcgcgtaat ctgctgcttg caaacaaaaa
     5701 aaccaccgct accagcggtg gtttgtttgc cggatcaaga gctaccaact ctttttccga
     5761 aggtaactgg cttcagcaga gcgcagatac caaatactgt tcttctagtg tagccgtagt
     5821 taggccacca cttcaagaac tctgtagcac cgcctacata cctcgctctg ctaatcctgt
     5881 taccagtggc tgctgccagt ggcgataagt cgtgtcttac cgggttggac tcaagacgat
     5941 agttaccgga taaggcgcag cggtcgggct gaacgggggg ttcgtgcaca cagcccagct
     6001 tggagcgaac gacctacacc gaactgagat acctacagcg tgagctatga gaaagcgcca
     6061 cgcttcccga agggagaaag gcggacaggt atccggtaag cggcagggtc ggaacaggag
     6121 agcgcacgag ggagcttcca gggggaaacg cctggtatct ttatagtcct gtcgggtttc
     6181 gccacctctg acttgagcgt cgatttttgt gatgctcgtc aggggggcgg agcctatgga
     6241 aaaacgccag caacgcggcc tttttacggt tcctggcctt ttgctggcct tttgctcaca
     6301 tgttctttcc tgcgttatcc cctgattctg tggataaccg tattaccgcc tttgagtgag
     6361 ctgataccgc tcgccgcagc cgaacgaccg agcgcagcga gtcagtgagc gaggaagcgg
     6421 aagagcgccc aatacgcaaa ccgcctctcc ccgcgcgttg gccgattcat taatgcagct
     6481 ggcacgacag gtttcccgac tggaaagcgg gcagtgagcg caacgcaatt aatgtgagtt
     6541 agctcactca ttaggcaccc caggctttac actttatgct tccggctcgt atgttgtgtg
     6601 gaattgtgag cggataacaa tttcacacag gaaacagcta tgaccatgat tacgccaagc
     6661 gcgcaattaa ccctcactaa agggaacaaa agctggagct gcaagcttaa tgtagtctta
     6721 tgcaatactc ttgtagtctt gcaacatggt aacgatgagt tagcaacatg ccttacaagg
     6781 agagaaaaag caccgtgcat gccgattggt ggaagtaagg tggtacgatc gtgccttatt
     6841 aggaaggcaa cagacgggtc tgacatggat tggacgaacc actgaattgc cgcattgcag
     6901 agatattgta tttaagtgcc tagctcgata cataaacggg tctctctggt tagaccagat
     6961 ctgagcctgg gagctctctg gctaactagg gaacccactg cttaagcctc aataaagctt
     7021 gccttgagtg cttcaagtag tgtgtgcccg tctgttgtgt gactctggta actagagatc
     7081 cctcagaccc ttttagtcag tgtggaaaat ctctagcagt ggcgcccgaa cagggacttg
     7141 aaagcgaaag ggaaaccaga ggagctctct cgacgcagga ctcggcttgc tgaagcgcgc
     7201 acggcaagag gcgaggggcg gcgactggtg agtacgccaa aaattttgac tagcggaggc
     7261 tagaaggaga gagatgggtg cgagagcgtc agtattaagc gggggagaat tagatcgcga
     7321 tgggaaaaaa ttcggttaag gccaggggga aagaaaaaat ataaattaaa acatatagta
     7381 tgggcaagca gggagctaga acgattcgca gttaatcctg gcctgttaga aacatcagaa
     7441 ggctgtagac aaatactggg acagctacaa ccatcccttc agacaggatc agaagaactt
     7501 agatcattat ataatacagt agcaaccctc tattgtgtgc atcaaaggat agagataaaa
     7561 gacaccaagg aagctttaga caagatagag gaagagcaaa acaaaagtaa gaccaccgca
     7621 cagcaagcgg ccgctgatct tcagacctgg aggaggagat atgagggaca attggagaag
     7681 tgaattatat aaatataaag tagtaaaaat tgaaccatta ggagtagcac ccaccaaggc
     7741 aaagagaaga gtggtgcaga gagaaaaaag agcagtggga ataggagctt tgttccttgg
     7801 gttcttggga gcagcaggaa gcactatggg cgcagcgtca atgacgctga cggtacaggc
     7861 cagacaatta ttgtctggta tagtgcagca gcagaacaat ttgctgaggg ctattgaggc
     7921 gcaacagcat ctgttgcaac tcacagtctg gggcatcaag cagctccagg caagaatcct
     7981 ggctgtggaa agatacctaa aggatcaaca gctcctgggg atttggggtt gctctggaaa
     8041 actcatttgc accactgctg tgccttggaa tgctagttgg agtaataaat ctctggaaca
     8101 gatttggaat cacacgacct ggatggagtg ggacagagaa attaacaatt acacaagctt
     8161 aatacactcc ttaattgaag aatcgcaaaa ccagcaagaa aagaatgaac aagaattatt
     8221 ggaattagat aaatgggcaa gtttgtggaa ttggtttaac ataacaaatt ggctgtggta
     8281 tataaaatta ttcataatga tagtaggagg ctt
//
