[The description below was written by a language model from this plasmid's Addgene catalogue record and the feature table of its GenBank file.]
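Description:
pLH-sgRNA1-2XPP7 is a third-generation-style, self-inactivating HIV-1 lentiviral vector built on the pLKO.1 backbone for expressing an engineered CRISPR guide RNA in mammalian cells. It is about 8.3 kb. In bacteria it replicates from a high-copy ColE1/pUC-type origin under ampicillin selection, and it also carries an f1 origin. The viral portion consists of an RSV promoter driving a truncated 5' LTR, the Psi packaging signal, the RRE for Rev-dependent export, a cPPT/CTS element and a U3-deleted 3' LTR, followed by an SV40 polyadenylation signal and SV40 origin. These parts allow the genome to be packaged when helper functions are supplied in trans, and they leave the integrated provirus without LTR promoter activity.

The payload is a human U6 (RNA polymerase III) promoter cassette for a synthetic sgRNA scaffold, listed as a 122 bp insert carrying two copies of the PP7 RNA hairpin. PP7 hairpins are bound by the PP7 coat protein, so a fluorescent coat-protein fusion can be recruited to wherever the guide directs dCas9. The associated publication describes this strategy for multiplexed, multicolour labelling of genomic loci (CRISPRainbow). The feature table shows a ccdB toxin gene just downstream of U6, and the recommended host is a ccdB-tolerant strain. This suggests that ccdB is a counter-selectable stuffer to be replaced by a chosen targeting sequence, although the record does not say so explicitly, and the sgRNA scaffold and PP7 hairpins are not annotated as features. A separate human PGK promoter drives a hygromycin resistance gene for selecting transduced cells.
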