Addgene plasmid #75390: pLH-sgRNA1-2XPP7
Purpose: sgRNA1-2XPP7
Depositing lab: Thoru Pederson. Depositing organization: University of Massachusetts, Worcester. Publication: Multiplexed labeling of genomic loci with dCas9 and engineered sgRNAs using CRISPRainbow. Ma H, Tu LC, Naseri A, Huisman M, Zhang S, Grunwald D, Pederson T. Nat Biotechnol. 2016 Apr 18. doi: 10.1038/nbt.3526. PubMed 27088723.
Backbone
  Vector backbone: pLKO.1
  Backbone size w/o insert (bp): 8000
  Total vector size (bp): 8313
  Vector type: Mammalian Expression, Lentiviral, CRISPR
  Selectable markers: Hygromycin
Growth in bacteria
  Bacterial resistance: Ampicillin, 100 μg/mL
  Growth temperature: 37°C
  Growth strain: ccdB Survival
  Copy number: High Copy
Gene/Insert
  Gene/Insert name: sgRNA1-2XPP7
  Species: Synthetic
  Insert size (bp): 122
  Promoter: U6
  Tag / fusion protein: no
  Cloning method: Restriction Enzyme; 5′ cloning site Sbf I (not destroyed); 3′ cloning site EcoR I (not destroyed)
  Sequencing primers: 5′ cccttcaccgagggcctatttccc; 3′ CTATTCTTTCCCCTGCACTGTACCC
Terms and licenses: Academic/Nonprofit Terms; Industry Terms: Not Available to Industry
Depositor comments: Want all of the CRISPRainbow constructs? Request the set here: https://www.addgene.org/kits/pederson-crisprainbow/
How to cite: pLH-sgRNA1-2XPP7 was a gift from Thoru Pederson (Addgene plasmid # 75390 ; http://n2t.net/addgene:75390 ; RRID:Addgene_75390)
