>Addgene plasmid #75390 | pLH-sgRNA1-2XPP7 | addgene partial sequence | sequence record 146817 | pS2-R 5'-TAGTTTGTATGTCTGTTGCTATTA-3'
CCGGAGCGACGCCATATCGTCTGCTCCGGTAGCTCTCAAACGGGTCTTCGTCCTGCAGGGTTTATATTCC
CCAGAACATCAGGTTAATGGCGTTTTTGATGTCATTTTCGCGGTGGCTGAGATCAGCCACTTCTTCCCCG
ATAACGGAGACCGGCACACTGGCCATATCGGTGGTCATCATGCGCCAGCTTTCATCCCCGATATGCACCA
CCGGGTAAAGTTCACGGGAGACTTTATCTGACAGCAGACGTGCACTGGCCAGGGGGATCACCATCCGTCG
CCCGGGCGTGTCAATAATATCACTCTGTACATCCACAAACAGACGATAACGGCTCTCTCTTTTATAGGTG
TAAACCTTAAACTGCATTTCACCAGTCCCTGTTCTCGTCAGCAAAA
