>Addgene plasmid #75390 | pLH-sgRNA1-2XPP7 | addgene partial sequence | sequence record 147596 | ccdB-Fwd 5'-GCATGATGACCACCGATATG-3'
TCAGCCACCGCGAAAATGACATCAAAAACGCCATTAACCTGATGTTCTGGGGAATATAAACCCTGCAGGA
CGAAGACCCGTTTGAGAGCTACCGGAGCAGACGATATGGCGTCGCTCCGGTAGCAAGTTCAAATAAGGCT
AGTCCGTTATCAACTTGGAGCAGACGATATGGCGTCGCTCCAAGTGGCACCGAGTCGGTGCTTTTTTTGA
ATTCTCGACCTCGAGACAAATGGCAGTATTCATCCACAATTTTAAAAGAAAAGGGGGGATTGGGGGGTAC
AGTGCAGGGGAAAGAATAGTAGACATAATAGCAACAGACATACAAACTAAAGAATTACAAAAACAAATTA
CAAAAATTCAAAATTTTCGGGTTTATTACAGGGACAGCAGAGATCCACTTTGGCCGCGGCTCGAGGGGGT
TGGGGTTGCGCCTTTTCCAAGGCAGCCCTGGGTTTGCGCAGGGACGCGGCTGCTCTGGGCGTGGTTCCGG
GAAACGCAGCGGCGCCGACCCTGGGTCTCGCACATTCTTCACGTCCGTTCGCAGCGTCACCCGGATCTTC
GCCGCTACCCTTGTGGGCCCCCCGGCGACGCTTCCTGCTCCGCCCCTAAGTCGGGAAGGTTCCTTGCGGT
TCGCGGCGTGCCGGACGTGACAAACGGAAGCCGCACGTCTCACTAGTACCCTCGCAGACGGACAGCGCCA
GGGAGCAATGGCAGCGCGCCGACCGCGATGGGCTGTGGCCAATAGCGGCTGCTCAGCAGGGCGCGCCGAG
AGCAGCGGCCGGGAAGGGGCGGTGCGGGAGGCGGGGTGTGGGGCGGTAGTGTGGGCCCTGTTCCTGCCC
